>Addgene plasmid #13831 | pMXs-EGFP-Rheb-IP | addgene partial sequence | sequence record 20063 | EGFP-C 5'-CATGGTCCTGCTGGAGTTCGTG-3'
CCGGCCGGACTCAGATCTCGAATCAAACAAGTTTGTACAAAAAAGCAGGCTCCGCGGCCGCCCCCTTCAC
CATGCCTCAGTCCAAGTCCCGGAAGATCGCCATCCTGGGCTACCGGTCTGTGGGAAAGTCCTCATTGACA
ATTCAGTTTGTTGAAGGCCAATTTGTTGATTCCTACGATCCAACCATAGAGAACACGTTCACCAAGTTGA
TCACGGTAAATGGTCAAGAGTATCATCTTCAGCTTGTAGACACAGCGGGGCAGGATGAATATTCCATTTT
TCCTCAGACATACTCCATAGATATTAATGGTTATATTCTTGTGTATTCTGTTACATCAATCAAAAGTTTT
GAAGTAATTAAAGTTATCCATGGCAAGTTGTTGGATATGGTGGGGAAAGTGCAGATACCTATTATGTTGG
TTGGAAATAAGAAGGACCTGCATATGGAAAGGGTGATCAGCTATGAAGAAGGAAAGGCTTTGGCAGAATC
TTGGAATGCAGCTTTTTTGGAATCTTCTGCTAAAGAAAATCAAACTGCTGTTGATGTTTTTAAAAGGATA
ATTTTGGAA
