[The description below was written by a language model from this plasmid's Addgene catalogue record.]
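Description:
pMXs-EGFP-Rheb-IP is a retroviral mammalian expression plasmid built on the pMX-EGFP-gw-IP backbone (about 6.9 kb without insert), a derivative of the pMXs family of Moloney murine leukemia virus-based vectors. It is maintained in E. coli as a high-copy plasmid under ampicillin selection. No feature table accompanies the record, so the promoter and the exact arrangement of elements are not explicitly stated. In pMXs-type vectors, expression is generally driven from the viral 5′ long terminal repeat, and the region between the LTRs, including the packaging signal, is transferred into target cells after virus production in a packaging cell line.

The payload is mouse Rheb (also called Rheb1), an insert of roughly 700 bp, cloned by restriction enzymes downstream of EGFP. The protein is therefore made as an N-terminal EGFP fusion, which leaves the Rheb C-terminus free. The "IP" suffix, together with the listed puromycin marker, is consistent with an IRES-puromycin resistance cassette following the fusion gene. This would allow transduced cells to be selected while co-expressing the fusion from the same transcript, although the record itself only lists puromycin as the mammalian selectable marker.

Rheb is a Ras-related small GTPase acting in the phosphatidylinositol 3-kinase/mTOR pathway. The associated publication compares the membrane localization of Rheb with that of ERas. The construct is thus suited to stable retroviral delivery of fluorescently tagged Rheb, for imaging its subcellular distribution in living or fixed mammalian cells and for studying its signalling function.
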