Addgene plasmid #13831: pMXs-EGFP-Rheb-IP
Depositing lab: Shinya Yamanaka. Depositing organization: Kyoto University, Center for iPS Cell Research and Application. Publication: Differential membrane localization of ERas and Rheb, two Ras-related proteins involved in the phosphatidylinositol 3-kinase/mTOR pathway. Takahashi K, Nakagawa M, Young SG, Yamanaka S. J Biol Chem. 2005 Sep 23. 280(38):32768-74. 10.1074/jbc.M506280200 PubMed 16046393.
Backbone
  Vector backbone: pMX-EGFP-gw-IP
  Backbone size w/o insert (bp): 6900
  Vector type: Mammalian Expression, Retroviral
  Selectable markers: Puromycin
Growth in bacteria
  Bacterial resistance: Ampicillin, 100 μg/mL
  Growth temperature: 37°C
  Growth strain: DH5alpha
  Copy number: High Copy
Gene/Insert
  Gene/Insert name: Rheb
  Species: M. musculus (mouse)
  Insert size (bp): 700
  Entrez Gene: Rheb (a.k.a. Rheb1)
  Tag / fusion protein: EGFP (N terminal on backbone)
  Cloning method: Restriction Enzyme
  Sequencing primers: 5′ EGFP-C
Resource information
  A portion of this plasmid was derived from a plasmid made by: pMXs is from Dr. Toshio Kitamura of the University of Tokyo, the Institute of Medical Science. If you use this plasmid in a paper, please cite: Retrovirus-mediated gene transfer and expression cloning: powerful tools in functional genomics. Exp Hematol. 2003 Nov;31(11):1007-14. Kitamura T, Koshino Y, Shibata F, Oki T, Nakajima H, Nosaka T, Kumagai H.
Terms and licenses: Academic/Nonprofit Terms; Industry Terms: Not Available to Industry
How to cite: pMXs-EGFP-Rheb-IP was a gift from Shinya Yamanaka (Addgene plasmid # 13831 ; http://n2t.net/addgene:13831 ; RRID:Addgene_13831)
